>Addgene plasmid #128221 | pFH72 | addgene full sequence | sequence record 252875 | Addgene NGS Result
TCGCGCGTTTCGGTGATGACGGTGAAAACCTCTGACACATGCAGCTCCCGGACGTCATTGTCGATGGTCT
CAGATTGAACAAAGCACCAGTGGTCTAGTGGTAGAATAGTACCCTGCCACGGTACAGACCCGGGTTCGAT
TCCCGGCTGGTGCATTGTCTTCGCAGCTGGCACGACAGGTTTCCCGACTGGAAAGCGGGCAGTGAGCGCA
ACGCAATTAATGTGAGTTAGCTCACTCATTAGGCACCCCAGGCTTTACACTTTATGCTTCCGGCTCGTAT
GTTGTGTGGAATTGTGAGCGGATAACAATTTCACACAGGAAACAGCTATGACCATGATTACGCCAAGCTT
GCATGCCTGCAGGTCGACTCTAGAGGATCCCCGGGTACCGAGCTCGAATTCACTGGCCGTCGTTTTACAA
CGTCGTGACTGGGAAAACCCTGGCGTTACCCAACTTAATCGCCTTGCAGCACATCCCCCTTTCGCCAGCT
GGCGTAATAGCGAAGAGGCCCGCACCGATCGCCCTTCCCAACAGTTGCGCAGCCTGAATGGCGAATGGCG
CCTGATGCGGTATTTTCTCCTTACGCATCTGTGCGGTATTTCACACCGCATATGGTGCACTCTCAGTACA
ATCTGCTCTGATGCCGCATAGTTAAGCCAGCCCCGACACCCGCCAACACCCGCTGACGCGCCCTGACGGG
CTTGTCTGCTCCCGGCATCCGCTTACAGACAAGCTGTGACGAAGACAAGTTTTAGAGCTAGAAATAGCAA
GTTAAAATTGAGACCATCATTGTCACATGTGAGCAAAAGGCCAGCAAAAGGCCAGGAACCGTAAAAAGGC
CGCGTTGCTGGCGTTTTTCCATAGGCTCCGCCCCCCTGACGAGCATCACAAAAATCGACGCTCAAGTCAG
AGGTGGCGAAACCCGACAGGACTATAAAGATACCAGGCGTTTCCCCCTGGAAGCTCCCTCGTGCGCTCTC
CTGTTCCGACCCTGCCGCTTACCGGATACCTGTCCGCCTTTCTCCCTTCGGGAAGCGTGGCGCTTTCTCA
TAGCTCACGCTGTAGGTATCTCAGTTCGGTGTAGGTCGTTCGCTCCAAGCTGGGCTGTGTGCACGAACCC
CCCGTTCAGCCCGACCGCTGCGCCTTATCCGGTAACTATCGTCTTGAGTCCAACCCGGTAAGACACGACT
TATCGCCACTGGCAGCAGCCACTGGTAACAGGATTAGCAGAGCGAGGTATGTAGGCGGTGCTACAGAGTT
CTTGAAGTGGTGGCCTAACTACGGCTACACTAGAAGAACAGTATTTGGTATCTGCGCTCTGCTGAAGCCA
GTTACCTTCGGAAAAAGAGTTGGTAGCTCTTGATCCGGCAAACAAACCACCGCTGGTAGCGGTGGTTTTT
TTGTTTGCAAGCAGCAGATTACGCGCAGAAAAAAAGGATCTCAAGAAGATCCTTTGATCTTTTCTACGGG
GTCTGACGCTCAGTGGAACGAAAACTCACGTTAAGGGATTTTGGTCATGAGATTATCAAAAAGGATCTTC
ACCTAGATCCTTTTAAATTAAAAATGAAGTTTTAAATCAAGCCCAATCTGAATAATGTTACAACCAATTA
ACCAATTCTGATTAGAAAAACTCATCGAGCATCAAATGAAACTGCAATTTATTCATATCAGGATTATCAA
TACCATATTTTTGAAAAAGCCGTTTCTGTAATGAAGGAGAAAACTCACCGAGGCAGTTCCATAGGATGGC
AAGATCCTGGTATCGGTCTGCGATTCCGACTCGTCCAACATCAATACAACCTATTAATTTCCCCTCGTCA
AAAATAAGGTTATCAAGTGAGAAATCACCATGAGTGACGACTGAATCCGGTGAGAATGGCAAAAGTTTAT
GCATTTCTTTCCAGACTTGTTCAACAGGCCAGCCATTACGCTCGTCATCAAAATCACTCGCATCAACCAA
ACCGTTATTCATTCGTGATTGCGCCTGAGCGAGACGAAATACGCGATCGCTGTTAAAAGGACAATTACAA
ACAGGAATCGAATGCAACCGGCGCAGGAACACTGCCAGCGCATCAACAATATTTTCACCTGAATCAGGAT
ATTCTTCTAATACCTGGAATGCTGTTTTTCCGGGGATCGCAGTGGTGAGTAACCATGCATCATCAGGAGT
ACGGATAAAATGCTTGATGGTCGGAAGAGGCATAAATTCCGTCAGCCAGTTTAGTCTGACCATCTCATCT
GTAACATCATTGGCAACGCTACCTTTGCCATGTTTCAGAAACAACTCTGGCGCATCGGGCTTCCCATACA
AGCGATAGATTGTCGCACCTGATTGCCCGACATTATCGCGAGCCCATTTATACCCATATAAATCAGCATC
CATGTTGGAATTTAATCGCGGCCTCGACGTTTCCCGTTGAATATGGCTCATAACACCCCTTGTATTACTG
TTTATGTAAGCAGACAGTTTTATTGTTCATGATGATATATTTTTATCTTGTGCAATGTAACATCAGAGAT
TTTGAGACACGGGCCAGAGCTGCA
Features (pLannotate 1.2.2; 12 found; start..end, strand, type, name):
     83..153     +  ncRNA          tRNA: Accession: RF00005 - tRNA
    163..205     +  CDS            lacI (fragment): lac repressor; lacI; The lac repressor binds to the lac operator to inhibit transcription in E. coli. This inhibition can be relieved by adding lactose or isopropyl-β-D-thiogalactopyranoside (IPTG).
    218..239     +  protein_bind   CAP binding site: CAP binding activates transcription in the presence of cAMP. E. coli catabolite activator protein
    254..284     +  promoter       lac promoter: promoter for the E. coli lac operon
    292..308     +  protein_bind   lac operator: The lac repressor binds to the lac operator to inhibit transcription in E. coli. This inhibition can be relieved by adding lactose or isopropyl-β-D-thiogalactopyranoside (IPTG). lac repressor encoded by lacI
    345..401     -  misc_feature   MCS: pUC18/19 multiple cloning site
    398..555     +  CDS            lacZα (fragment): LacZα fragment of β-galactosidase; lacZ fragment
    561..660     -  misc_feature   bom (fragment): basis of mobility region from pBR322
    749..778     +  misc_RNA       gRNA scaffold (fragment): guide RNA scaffold for the Streptococcus pyogenes CRISPR/Cas9 system
    856..1444    -  rep_origin     ori: high-copy-number ColE1/pMB1/pBR322/pUC origin of replication
   1622..2431    -  CDS            KanR: aminoglycoside phosphotransferase; aph(3')-Ia; confers resistance to kanamycin in bacteria or G418 (Geneticin®) in eukaryotes
   2538..35      +  CDS            rop (fragment) (across the origin): Rop protein, which maintains plasmids at low copy number; rop
