[The description below was written by a language model from this plasmid's Addgene catalogue record and pLannotate feature annotations shown in this document.]
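Description:
pFH72 is a small (about 2.5 kb) cloning module from a modular toolkit for plant genome editing, built on the pUC57-Kan-mini backbone. It is propagated in E. coli as a high-copy plasmid through its ColE1/pUC-type origin and selected with kanamycin via the aph(3')-Ia (KanR) gene. Short annotated fragments of rop, bom and lacI appear to be backbone or cassette remnants rather than functional elements.

The synthetic insert is described as a "classic" sgRNA backbone for the first position of a tRNA-gRNA array. The feature table fits this description. It shows a tRNA element, followed by a lac promoter/operator with CAP binding site, a pUC-type multiple cloning site and a lacZα fragment, and then a partial match to the Streptococcus pyogenes Cas9 guide RNA scaffold. This layout suggests that the lacZα cassette is a placeholder between the tRNA and the scaffold, to be replaced by a guide spacer with blue/white screening, although the record does not state the cloning mechanism or the enzymes used.

In polycistronic tRNA-gRNA systems, several tRNA-guide units are transcribed as a single RNA. The host's endogenous tRNA-processing enzymes then cleave this transcript to release individual guides, so one promoter can drive multiplexed editing. pFH72 carries no plant promoter of its own. The record says it should be combined with the separate AtU6-26 promoter module (pFH34), which would supply the Arabidopsis U6 Pol III promoter in the assembled unit. It also encodes no Cas9 and no plant selection marker, so it serves as an intermediate building block for assembling multiplex guide expression cassettes rather than as a finished plant expression vector.
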