Addgene plasmid #128221: pFH72
Purpose: classic sgRNA backbone for tRNA-gRNA array, Position 1, combine with AtU6-26 promoter module (pFH34)
Depositing lab: Vladimir Nekrasov. Depositing organization: Rothamsted Research. Publication: A modular cloning toolkit for genome editing in plants. Hahn F, Korolev A, Sanjurjo Loures L, Nekrasov V. BMC Plant Biol. 2020 Apr 23;20(1):179. doi: 10.1186/s12870-020-02388-2. PubMed 32326901.
Backbone
  Vector backbone: pUC57-Kan-mini
  Backbone manufacturer: GenScript
  Vector type: Plant Expression, CRISPR, Synthetic Biology
Growth in bacteria
  Bacterial resistance: Kanamycin, 50 μg/mL
  Growth temperature: 37°C
  Growth strain: DH5alpha
  Copy number: High Copy
Gene/Insert
  Gene/Insert name: classic sgRNA backbone for tRNA-gRNA array, Position 1, combine with AtU6-26 promoter module (pFH34)
  Species: Synthetic
Terms and licenses: Academic/Nonprofit Terms; Industry Terms: Not Available to Industry
How to cite: pFH72 was a gift from Vladimir Nekrasov (Addgene plasmid # 128221 ; http://n2t.net/addgene:128221 ; RRID:Addgene_128221)
